>Addgene plasmid #216115 | AAV2_CAG_oROS-G | addgene full sequence | sequence record 429715 | Addgene NGS Result
CTGCGCGCTCGCTCGCTCACTGAGGCCGCCCGGGCAAAGCCCGGGCGTCGGGCGACCTTTGGTCGCCCGG
CCTCAGTGAGCGAGCGAGCGCGCAGAGAGGGAGTGGCCAACTCCATCACTAGGGGTTCCTTGTAGTTAAT
GATTAACCCGCCATGCTACTTATCTACGTAGCCATGCTCTAGGAAGAGTACCATTGACGTCAATAATGAC
GTATGTTCCCATAGTAACGCCAATAGGGACTTTCCATTGACGTCAATGGGTGGAGTATTTACGGTAAACT
GCCCACTTGGCAGTACATCAAGTGTATCATATGCCAAGTACGCCCCCTATTGACGTCAATGACGGTAAAT
GGCCCGCCTGGCATTATGCCCAGTACATGACCTTATGGGACTTTCCTACTTGGCAGTACATCTACGTATT
AGTCATCGCTATTACCATGGTCGAGGTGAGCCCCACGTTCTGCTTCACTCTCCCCATCTCCCCCCCCTCC
CCACCCCCAATTTTGTATTTATTTATTTTTTAATTATTTTGTGCAGCGATGGGGGCGGGGGGGGGGGGGG
GGCGCGCGCCRGGGGGGGGGGGGGGGGGGGGGGGGGGGGGSGGGGSGRGGCGGRGRGGKGCGGCGGCAGC
CAATCAGAGCGGCGCGCTCCGAAAGTTTCCTTTTATGGCGAGGCGGCGGCGGCGGCGGCCCTATAAAAAG
CGAAGCGCGCGGCGGGCGGGAGTCGCTGCGCGCTGCCTTCGCCCCGTGCCCCGCTCCGCCGCCGCCTCGC
GCCGCCCGCCCCGGCTCTGACTGACCGCGTTACTCCCACAGGTGAGCGGGCGGGACGGCCCTTCTCCTCC
GGGCTGTAATTAGCGCTTGGTTTAATGACGGCTTGTTTCTTTTCTGTGGCTGCGTGAAAGCCTTGAGGGG
CTCCGGGAGGGCCCTTTGTGCGGGGGGAGCGGCTCGGGGCTGTCCGCGGGGGGACGGCTGCCTTCGGGGG
GGACGGGGCAGGGCGGGGTTCGGCTTCTGGCGTGTGACCGGCGGCTCTAGAGCCTCTGCTAACCATGTTC
ATGCCTTCTTCTTTTTCCTACAGCTCCTGGGCAACGTGCTGGTTATTGTGCTGTCTCATCATTTTGGCAA
AGAATTGGATCCGCCACCATGGAGATGGCGAGCCAGCAGGGCGAGACGATGTCCGGACCGCTGCACATTG
GTTTGATTCCCACAGTTGGACCGTACCTGCTACCGCATATTATCCCTATGCTGCACCAGACCTTTCCAAA
GCTGGAAATGTATCTGCATGAAGCACAGACCCACCAGTTACTGGCGCAACTGGACAGCGGCAAACTCGAT
TGCGTGATCCTCGCACTGGTGAAAGAGAGCGAAGCATTCATTGAAGTGCCGTTGTTTGATGAGCCAATGT
TGCTGGCTATCTATGAAGATCACCCGTGGGCGAACCGCGAATGCGTACCGATGGCCGATCTGGCAGGGGA
AAAACTGCTGATGCTGGAAGATGGTCACTGTTTGCGCGATCAGGCAATGGGTTTCTGTTTTGAAGCCTCA
CTCGAGAACGTCTATATCAAGGCCGACAAGCAGAAGAACGGCATCAAGGCGAACTTCAAGATCCGCCACA
ACATCGAGGACGGCGGCGTGCAGCTCGCCTACCACTACCAGCAGAACACCCCCATCGGCGACGGCCCCGT
GCTGCTGCCCGACAACCACTACCTGAGCGTGCAGTCCAAACTTTCGAAAGACCCCAACGAGAAGCGCGAT
CACATGGTCCTGCTGGAGTTCGTGACCGCCGCCGGGATCACTCTCGGCATGGACGAGCTGTACAAGGGCG
GTACCGGAGGGAGCATGGTGAGCAAGGGCGAGGAGCTGTTCACCGGGGTGGTGCCCATCCTGGTCGAGCT
GGACGGCGACGTAAACGGCCACAAGTTCAGCGTGTCCGGCGAGGGTGAGGGCGATGCCACCTACGGCAAG
CTGACCCTGAAGTTCATCTGCACCACCGGCAAGCTGCCCGTGCCCTGGCCCACCCTCGTGACCACCCTGA
CCTACGGCGTGCAGTGCTTCAGCCGCTACCCCGACCACATGAAGCAGCACGACTTCTTCAAGTCCGCCAT
GCCCGAAGGCTACATCCAGGAGCGCACCATCTTCTTCAAGGACGACGGCAACTACAAGACCCGCGCCGAG
GTGAAGTTCGAGGGCGACACCCTGGTGAACCGCATCGAGCTGAAGGGCATCGACTTCAAGGAGGACGGCA
ACATCCTGGGGCACAAGCTGGAGTACAACCTGCCGGACCAACTGGGGGCGGATTACGATACACACTTCCG
CGCGACCAGCCTGGAAACTCTGCGCAACATGGTGGCGGCAGGTAGCGGGATCACTTTACTGCCAGCGCTG
GCTGTGCCGCCGGAGCGCAAACGCGATGGGGTTGTTTATCTGCCGTGCATTAAGCCGGAACCACGCCGCA
CTATTGGTCTGGTTTATCGTCCTGGCTCACCGCTGCGCAGCCGCTATGAGCAGCTGGCAGAGGCCATCCG
CGCAAGAATGGATGGCCATTTCGATAAAGTTTTAAAACAGGCGGTTTAAAAGCTTATCGATAATCAACCT
CTGGATTACAAAATTTGTGAAAGATTGACTGGTATTCTTAACTATGTTGCTCCTTTTACGCTATGTGGAT
ACGCTGCTTTAATGCCTTTGTATCATGCTATTGCTTCCCGTATGGCTTTCATTTTCTCCTCCTTGTATAA
ATCCTGGTTGCTGTCTCTTTATGAGGAGTTGTGGCCCGTTGTCAGGCAACGTGGCGTGGTGTGCACTGTG
TTTGCTGACGCAACCCCCACTGGTTGGGGCATTGCCACCACCTGTCAGCTCCTTTCCGGGACTTTCGCTT
TCCCCCTCCCTATTGCCACGGCGGAACTCATCGCCGCCTGCCTTGCCCGCTGCTGGACAGGGGCTCGGCT
GTTGGGCACTGACAATTCCGTGGTGTTGTCGGGGAAATCATCGTCCTTTCCTTGGCTGCTCGCCTGTGTT
GCCACCTGGATTCTGCGCGGGACGTCCTTCTGCTACGTCCCTTCGGCCCTCAATCCAGCGGACCTTCCTT
CCCGCGGCCTGCTGCCGGCTCTGCGGCCTCTTCCGCGTCTTCGCCTTCGCCCTCAGACGAGTCGGATCTC
CCTTTGGGCCGCCTCCCCGCATCGATACCGTCGACCCGGGCGGCCGCTTCGAGCAGACATGATAAGATAC
ATTGATGAGTTTGGACAAACCACAACTAGAATGCAGTGAAAAAAATGCTTTATTTGTGAAATTTGTGATG
CTATTGCTTTATTTGTAACCATTATAAGCTGCAATAAACAAGTTAACAACAACAATTGCATTCATTTTAT
GTTTCAGGTTCAGGGGGAGATGTGGGAGGTTTTTTAAAGCAAGTAAAACCTCTACAAATGTGGTAAAATC
GATAAGGATCTTCCTAGAGCATGGCTACGTAGATAAGTAGCATGGCGGGTTAATCATTAACTACAAGGAA
CCCCTAGTGATGGAGTTGGCCACTCCCTCTCTGCGCGCTCGCTCGCTCACTGAGGCCGGGCGACCAAAGG
TCGCCCGACGCCCGGGCTTTGCCCGGGCGGCCTCAGTGAGCGAGCGAGCGCGCAGCTGCATTAATGAATC
GGCCAACGCGCGGGGAGAGGCGGTTTGCGTATTKGGCGCTCTTCCGCTTCCTCGCTCACTGACTCGCTGC
GCTCGGTCGTTCGGCTGCGGCGAGCGGTATCAGCTCACTCAAAGGCGGTAATACGGTTATCCACAGAATC
AGGGGATAACGCAGGAAAGAACATGTGAGCAAAAGGCCAGCAAAAGGCCAGGAACCGTAAAAAGGCCGCG
TTGCTGGCGTTTTTCCATAGGCTCCGCCCCCCTGACGAGCATCACAAAAATCGACGCTCAAGTCAGAGGT
GGCGAAACCCGACAGGACTATAAAGATACCAGGCGTTTCCCCCTGGAAGCTCCCTCGTGCGCTCTCCTGT
TCCGACCCTGCCGCTTACCGGATACCTGTCCGCCTTTCTCCCTTCGGGAAGCGTGGCGCTTTCTCATAGC
TCACGCTGTAGGTATCTCAGTTCGGTGTAGGTCGTTCGCTCCAAGCTGGGCTGTGTGCACGAACCCCCCG
TTCAGCCCGACCGCTGCGCCTTATCCGGTAACTATCGTCTTGAGTCCAACCCGGTAAGACACGACTTATC
GCCACTGGCAGCAGCCACTGGTAACAGGATTAGCAGAGCGAGGTATGTAGGCGGTGCTACAGAGTTCTTG
AAGTGGTGGCCTAACTACGGCTACACTAGAAGAACAGTATTTGGTATCTGCGCTCTGCTGAAGCCAGTTA
CCTTCGGAAAAAGAGTTGGTAGCTCTTGATCCGGCAAACAAACCACCGCTGGTAGCGGTGGTTTTTTTGT
TTGCAAGCAGCAGATTACGCGCAGAAAAAAAGGATCTCAAGAAGATCCTTTGATCTTTTCTACGGGGTCT
GACGCTCAGTGGAACGAAAACTCACGTTAAGGGATTTTGGTCATGAGATTATCAAAAAGGATCTTCACCT
AGATCCTTTTAAATTAAAAATGAAGTTTTAAATCAATCTAAAGTATATATGAGTAAACTTGGTCTGACAG
TTACCAATGCTTAATCAGTGAGGCACCTATCTCAGCGATCTGTCTATTTCGTTCATCCATAGTTGCCTGA
CTCCCCGTCGTGTAGATAACTACGATACGGGAGGGCTTACCATCTGGCCCCAGTGCTGCAATGATACCGC
GAGACCCACGCTCACCGGCTCCAGATTTATCAGCAATAAACCAGCCAGCCGGAAGGGCCGAGCGCAGAAG
TGGTCCTGCAACTTTATCCGCCTCCATCCAGTCTATTAATTGTTGCCGGGAAGCTAGAGTAAGTAGTTCG
CCAGTTAATAGTTTGCGCAACGTTGTTGCCATTGCTACAGGCATCGTGGTGTCACGCTCGTCGTTTGGTA
TGGCTTCATTCAGCTCCGGTTCCCAACGATCAAGGCGAGTTACATGATCCCCCATGTTGTGCAAAAAAGC
GGTTAGCTCCTTCGGTCCTCCGATCGTTGTCAGAAGTAAGTTGGCCGCAGTGTTATCACTCATGGTTATG
GCAGCACTGCATAATTCTCTTACTGTCATGCCATCCGTAAGATGCTTTTCTGTGACTGGTGAGTACTCAA
CCAAGTCATTCTGAGAATAGTGTATGCGGCGACCGAGTTGCTCTTGCCCGGCGTCAATACGGGATAATAC
CGCGCCACATAGCAGAACTTTAAAAGTGCTCATCATTGGAAAACGTTCTTCGGGGCGAAAACTCTCAAGG
ATCTTACCGCTGTTGAGATCCAGTTCGATGTAACCCACTCGTGCACCCAACTGATCTTCAGCATCTTTTA
CTTTCACCAGCGTTTCTGGGTGAGCAAAAACAGGAAGGCAAAATGCCGCAAAAAAGGGAATAAGGGCGAC
ACGGAAATGTTGAATACTCATACTCTTCCTTTTTCAATATTATTGAAGCATTTATCAGGGTTATTGTCTC
ATGAGCGGATACATATTTGAATGTATTTAGAAAAATAAACAAATAGGGGTTCCGCGCACATTTCCCCGAA
AAGTGCCACCTAAATTGTAAGCGTTAATATTTTGTTAAAATTCGCGTTAAATTTTTGTTAAATCAGCTCA
TTTTTTAACCAATAGGCCGAAATCGGCAAAATCCCTTATAAATCAAAAGAATAGACCGAGATAGGGT
[37 nt withheld, positions 5738-5774]
AAAGAACGTGGACTCCAACGTCAAAGG
[49 nt withheld, positions 5802-5850]
T
[91 nt withheld, positions 5852-5942]
G
[124 nt withheld, positions 5944-6067]
CCCATTCGCCATTCAGGCTGCGCAACTGTTGGGAAGGGCGATCGGTGCGGGCCTCTTCGCTATTACGCCA
G
Features (pLannotate 1.2.2; 19 found; start..end, strand, type, name):
    191..439     +  enhancer       CMV enhancer (fragment): human cytomegalovirus immediate early enhancer
    441..718     +  promoter       chicken β-actin promoter: No description available
    719..854     +  intron         hybrid intron (fragment): hybrid between chicken β-actin (CBA) and minute virus of mice (MMV) introns (Gray et al., 2011)
    943..1073    +  intron         chimeric intron (fragment): chimera between introns from chicken β-actin and rabbit β-globin
   1071..1133    +  CDS            HBB (fragment): HBB_LEPEU - Experimental evidence at protein level: Swiss-Prot protein existence level 1. Involved in oxygen transport from the lung to the various peripheral tissues. From Lepus europaeus (European hare).
   1139..1519    +  CDS            HyPerRed (fragment): red fluorescent genetically encoded indicator for H2O2 ()
   1535..2269    +  CDS            cEGFP: cEGFP is a basic (constitutively fluorescent) green fluorescent protein published in 2008, derived from Aequorea victoria.
   2285..2569    +  CDS            HyPerRed (fragment): red fluorescent genetically encoded indicator for H2O2 ()
   2582..3170    +  misc_feature   WPRE: woodchuck hepatitis virus posttranscriptional regulatory element
   3213..3334    -  polyA_signal   SV40 poly(A) signal: SV40 polyadenylation signal
   3357..3425    -  CDS            large T antigen (fragment): large T antigen from SV40 (simian virus 40)
   3496..3629    +  repeat_region  AAV2 ITR: inverted terminal repeat of adeno-associated virus serotype 2 inverted
   3623..3679    -  CDS            lacI (fragment): lac repressor; lacI; The lac repressor binds to the lac operator to inhibit transcription in E. coli. This inhibition can be relieved by adding lactose or isopropyl-β-D-thiogalactopyranoside (IPTG).
   3862..4450    -  rep_origin     ori: high-copy-number ColE1/pMB1/pBR322/pUC origin of replication
   4621..5481    -  CDS            AmpR: β-lactamase; bla; confers resistance to ampicillin, carbenicillin, and related antibiotics
   5482..5586    -  promoter       AmpR promoter: bla
   5639..6067    -  rep_origin     f1 ori (sequence partly withheld): f1 bacteriophage origin of replication; arrow indicates direction of (+) strand synthesis
   6072..3       -  CDS            lacZα (fragment) (across the origin): LacZα fragment of β-galactosidase; lacZ fragment
   6136..130     -  repeat_region  AAV2 ITR (fragment) (across the origin): inverted terminal repeat of adeno-associated virus serotype 2 inverted
