[The description below was written by a language model from this plasmid's Addgene catalogue record and pLannotate feature annotations shown in this document.]
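Description:
AAV2_CAG_oROS-G is a 6,138 bp AAV transfer plasmid for mammalian expression of oROS-G, a genetically encoded green fluorescent sensor for hydrogen peroxide. The expression cassette lies between two AAV2 inverted terminal repeats, one of which is annotated only as a fragment spanning the sequence origin. The ITRs are the cis elements that allow the intervening DNA to be replicated and packaged into recombinant AAV particles when rep, cap and helper functions are supplied in trans. The bacterial backbone carries a high-copy ColE1/pUC-type origin, an f1 phage origin, and a β-lactamase gene with its own promoter for ampicillin selection. Short lacZα and lacI fragments are annotated as backbone remnants.

Expression is driven by the CAG promoter, annotated here as a CMV immediate-early enhancer fragment, the chicken β-actin promoter, and chicken β-actin/rabbit β-globin chimeric intron sequence; the small "HBB" hit at the end of the intron probably reflects the globin-derived portion rather than a coding element. The sensor open reading frame appears as a GFP-family segment (matched to cEGFP) flanked on both sides by segments matching the peroxide indicator HyPerRed. This layout is consistent with a fluorescent protein inserted into a peroxide-sensing domain, and the record lists E. coli as the insert species, which fits a bacterial origin for that domain, although it is not named. Downstream, a WPRE enhances transcript stability and expression. The SV40 poly(A) signal that follows is annotated on the reverse strand. The construct is intended for producing AAV vectors, or for direct transfection, to monitor H2O2 dynamics in real time in mammalian cells and tissues.
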