Addgene plasmid #216115: AAV2_CAG_oROS-G
Purpose: Encodes the genetically encoded, green fluorescent peroxide sensor oROS-G in AAV viral vectors.
Depositing lab: Andre Berndt. Depositing organization: University of Washington. Publication: Structure-guided engineering of a fast genetically encoded sensor for real-time H(2)O(2) monitoring. Lee JD, Won W, Kimball K, Wang Y, Yeboah F, Evitts KM, Neiswanger C, Schattauer S, Rappleye M, Bremner SB, Chun C, Smith N, Mack DL, Young JE, Lee CJ, Chavkin C, Berndt A. bioRxiv [Preprint]. 2024 Feb 4:2024.01.31.578117. doi: 10.1101/2024.01.31.578117. PubMed 38352381.
Backbone
  Vector backbone: AAV
  Total vector size (bp): 6138
  Vector type: Mammalian Expression, AAV
Growth in bacteria
  Bacterial resistance: Ampicillin, 100 μg/mL
  Growth temperature: 30°C
  Growth strain: NEB Stable
  Copy number: Unknown
Gene/Insert
  Gene/Insert name: oROS-G
  Species: E.coli
  Promoter: CAG
  Cloning method: Gibson Cloning
  Sequencing primers: 5′ atgaagacgatcatcgccctgagc
Terms and licenses: Academic/Nonprofit Terms; Industry Terms: Not Available to Industry
Depositor comments: Please visit https://pubmed.ncbi.nlm.nih.gov/38352381/ for bioRxiv preprint.
How to cite: AAV2_CAG_oROS-G was a gift from Andre Berndt (Addgene plasmid # 216115 ; http://n2t.net/addgene:216115 ; RRID:Addgene_216115)
